>Addgene plasmid #182717 | pcdna 3.1 DSG-3 Tension Sensor | addgene full sequence | sequence record 359565 | Addgene NGS Result
CCCCGAAAAGTGCCACCTGACGTCGACGGATCGGGAGATCTCCCGATCCCCTATGGTGCACTCTCAGTAC
AATCTGCTCTGATGCCGCATAGTTAAGCCAGTATCTGCTCCCTGCTTGTGTGTTGGAGGTCGCTGAGTAG
TGCGCGAGCAAAATTTAAGCTACAACAAGGCAAGGCTTGACCGACAATTGCATGAAGAATCTGCTTAGGG
TTAGGCGTTTTGCGCTGCTTCGCGATGTACGGGCCAGATATACGCGTTGACATTGATTATTGACTAGTTA
TTAATAGTAATCAATTACGGGGTCATTAGTTCATAGCCCATATATGGAGTTCCGCGTTACATAACTTACG
GTAAATGGCCCGCCTGGCTGACCGCCCAACGACCCCCGCCCATTGACGTCAATAATGACGTATGTTCCCA
TAGTAACGCCAATAGGGACTTTCCATTGACGTCAATGGGTGGAGTATTTACGGTAAACTGCCCACTTGGC
AGTACATCAAGTGTATCATATGCCAAGTACGCCCCCTATTGACGTCAATGACGGTAAATGGCCCGCCTGG
CATTATGCCCAGTACATGACCTTATGGGACTTTCCTACTTGGCAGTACATCTACGTATTAGTCATCGCTA
TTACCATGGTGATGCGGTTTTGGCAGTACATCAATGGGCGTGGATAGCGGTTTGACTCACGGGGATTTCC
AAGTCTCCACCCCATTGACGTCAATGGGAGTTTGTTTTGGCACCAAAATCAACGGGACTTTCCAAAATGT
CGTAACAACTCCGCCCCATTGACGCAAATGGGCGGTAGGCGTGTACGGTGGGAGGTCTATATAAGCAGAG
CTCTCTGGCTAACTAGAGAACCCACTGCTTACTGGCTTATCGAAATTAATACGACTCACTATAGGGAGAC
CCAAGCTGGCTAGCGTTTAAACGGGCCCTCTAGACTCGAGCGGCCGCCACTGTGCTGGATATCTGCAGAA
TTCACTAGTGATTTATTCACCAGACACACCAGCAACAATGACCTGCCTCTTCCCTAGAGCCTTGGGGTCT
CTGGCCCTCCTGATGGTGGTGCTGCTGGTACAGGGGGAACTGCATGTGAAGCCGGGAGGACAGCACAGAG
AAGATGGGACAGCATTGCAGCTGGCCAAAAGAAGGTACAAACGTGAATGGGTGAAATTTGCAAAACCCTG
CAGAGAAAGAGAAGACAACTCAAGACGAAACCCAATTGCCAAGATCACTTCAGATTTCCAAAAAAACCAG
AAAATTACCTACCGCATTTCTGGAGTGGGAATTGATCAGCCTCCCTTTGGGATCTTTGTTGTTGACCCAA
ACAATGGTGATATCAACATAACAGCCATAGTTGATCGTGAGGAAACCCCAAGCTTCCTGATCACATGCCG
TGCACTAAATGCCCTGGGACAGGATGTAGAGAGACCACTTATATTAACAGTGAAAATTTTAGACGTCAAT
GATAACCCTCCAATATTTTCACAAACCATATTCAAGGGTGAAATTGAAGAAAATAGTGCTTCAAATTCCC
TGGTAATGATCCTAAATGCCACGGATGCAGATGAACCAAACCATATGAACTCTAAAATTGCCTTCAAAAT
TGTCTCCCAGGAGCCCGCAGGCATGTCCATGTTCCTCATCAGCAGAAACACCGGAGAAGTCCGCACTTTG
ACCAGTTCTCTTGATCGAGAGCAAATTAGTAGCTACCATCTGGTTGTGAGCGGTGCAGACAACGATGGAA
CAGGACTGTCAACTCAGTGTGAATGTAGTATTAAAATTAAAGATGTCAATGACAACTTCCCAGTGCTCAG
AGAGTCTCAGTATTCAGCACGTATTGAAGAAAATACTTTGAATGCAGAGCTACTCCGATTTCAAGTGACA
GACTGGGATGAAGAATACACAGATAATTGGTTGGCTGTGTATTTCTTCACCTCTGGGAATGAGGGGAATT
GGTTTGAAATTGAAACAGATCCTAGAACCAATGAAGGCATCCTGAAGGTGGTTAAGGCTCTGGATTATGA
ACAAGTGCAGAGTATGCAGTTTAGTATTGCTGTCAGAAACAAAGCTGAGTTCCACCAGTCAGTGATCTCT
CAGTACCGAGTGCAGTCAACGCCAGTCACAATTCAAGTCATTGATGTCCGAGAGGGAATCTCATTCCGTC
CTCCTTCCAAGACATTTACTGTGCAAAGGGGTGTAAGCACTAACAAATTAGTTGGTTACATCCTGGGGAC
ATACCAAGCTACTGATGAGGACACGGGTAAAGCTGCCTCCTCTGTCAGATATGTCCTGGGTCGTAATGAT
GGTGGTTTGCTTGTTATTGATTCAAAGACTGCTCAGATCAAATTTGTCAAAAACATCGACCGAGATTCTA
CTTTCATAGTTAACAAGACAATTTCTGCTGAGGTTCTGGCCATAGACGAAAACACTGGTAAGACCTCCAC
AGGCACAATATATGTGGAAGTGCCCAGTTTTAATGAAAACTGCCCGTCAGTTGTCCTCGAGAAGAAAGAC
ATCTGTACTTCCTCACCTTCTGTGACCCTCTCAGTGAGAACCCTGGACAGGGGTAAATACACTGGCCCCT
ACACAGTGTCCCTGGAGGAGCAGCCACTGAAGCTGCCAGTCATGTGGACCATCACGACGCTGAATGCTAC
ATCAGCTCTTCTACAAGCCCAGCAGCAAGTGTCTCCAGGAGTGTACAATGTCCCAGTCATCGTGAAGGAC
AATCAGGATGGGCTGTGTGACACACCAGAGAGCTTGACCCTGACAGTGTGTCAATGTGATGACCGGAGCA
TGTGCAGAGCCCCTATCCCGAGCAGAGAGCCTAACACATATGGGGAGTCATCCTGGAGGCTGGGGCCTGC
TGCCATTGGCTTGATCCTGCTAGGACTCCTGATGTTGCTATTGGCCCCACTTCTGCTTCTGACCTGTGAC
TGTGGGTCAGGTCCCATTGGAGGAGCAGCGACAGGTGGCTTTATCCCAGTGCCCGATGGTTCGGAAGGTA
CAATTCATCAGTGGGGAATCGAAGGAGCTCAGCCCGAAGACAAGGAAATCACAAATATTTGTGTTCCTCC
AGTTACAACCAATGGAGCCGATTTTATGGAAAGCTCTGAAGTTTGCACAAATACATATGCTGGTGGGACC
ATGGTAGAAGGTGCTTCAGGAATGGAAATGATTACCAAGCTGGGAGTCGAGATGGTGAGCAAGGGCGAGG
AGACCACAATGGGCGTAATCAAGCCCGACATGAAGATCAAGCTGAAGATGGAGGGCAACGTGAATGGCCA
CGCCTTCGTGATCGAGGGCGAGGGCGAGGGCAAGCCCTACGACGGCACCAACACCATCAACCTGGAGGTG
AAGGAGGGAGCCCCCCTGCCCTTCTCCTACGACATTCTGACCACCGCGTTCGCCTACGGCAACAGGGCCT
TCACCAAGTACCCCGACGACATCCCCAACTACTTCAAGCAGTCCTTCCCCGAGGGCTACTCTTGGGAGCG
CACCATGACCTTCGAGGACAAGGGCATCGTGAAGGTGAAGTCCGACATCTCCATGGAGGAGGACTCCTTC
ATCTACGAGATACACCTCAAGGGCGAGAACTTCCCCCCCAACGGCCCCGTGATGCAGAAGAAGACCACCG
GCTGGGACGCCTCCACCGAGAGGATGTACGTGCGCGACGGCGTGCTGAAGGGCGACGTCAAGCACAAGCT
GCTGCTGGAGGGCGGCGGCCACCACCGCGTTGACTTCAAGACCATCTACAGGGCCAAGAAGGCGGTGAAG
CTGCCCGACTATCACTTTGTGGACCACCGCATCGAGATCCTGAACCACGACAAGGACTACAACAAGGTGA
CCGTTTACGAGAGCGCCGTGGCCCGCAACTCCACCGACGGCATGGACGAGCTGTACAAGGGGCCAGGTGG
TGCAGGGCCAGGTGGTGCAGGGCCAGGTGGTGCAGGGCCAGGTGGTGCAGGGCCCGGTGGTGCAGGTCCA
GGTGGTGCAGGTCCAGGTGGTGCAGGTCCAGGTGGTGCTATGGTGAGCAAGGGCGAGGAGCTGTTCACCG
GGGTGGTGCCCATCCTGGTCGAGCTGGACGGCGACGTAAACGGCCACAAGTTCAGCGTGTCCGGCGAGGG
CGAGGGCGATGCCACCTACGGCAAGCTGACCCTGAAGCTGATCTGCACCACCGGCAAGCTGCCCGTGCCC
TGGCCCACCCTCGTGACCACCCTGGGCTACGGCCTGCAGTGCTTCGCCCGCTACCCCGACCACATGAAGC
AGCACGACTTCTTCAAGTCCGCCATGCCCGAAGGCTACGTCCAGGAGCGCACCATCTTCTTCAAGGACGA
CGGCAACTACAAGACCCGCGCCGAGGTGAAGTTCGAGGGCGACACCCTGGTGAACCGCATCGAGCTGAAG
GGCATCGACTTCAAGGAGGACGGCAACATCCTGGGGCACAAGCTGGAGTACAACTACAACAGCCACAACG
TCTATATCACCGCCGACAAGCAGAAGAACGGCATCAAGGCCAACTTCAAGATCCGCCACAACATCGAGGA
CGGCGGCGTGCAGCTCGCCGACCACTACCAGCAGAACACCCCCATCGGCGACGGCCCCGTGCTGCTGCCC
GACAACCACTACCTGAGCTACCAGTCCAAACTGAGCAAAGACCCCAACGAGAAGCGCGATCACATGGTCC
TGCTGGAGTTCGTGACCGCCGCCGGGATCACTCTCGGCATGGACGAGCTGTACAAGGCGGCCGCGGGAGC
TACTGGAGCTACAGCGGCACTTGGTCCCTGTTCCTTGGGTTATTCAGGAACAATGAGAACAAGGCATTCC
ACTGGAGGGACCTTGAAGGACTATGCTGCGCCAGTCAACATGACTTTCCTAGGCTCCTATTTCTCTCAGA
AATCACTCGCCTATGCCGAGGAAGAGGATGAGCGCGAAGTGAACGACTGTTTGCTGATCTACGATGATGA
AGGCGAGGATGCTGCCCCCCACTCCCCCACCCTCAGCTCCTGCAGCATTTTTGCCGATGACCTAGACGAC
AACTTCTTGGATTCCCTTGGCCCCAAATTTAAAAAGCTTGCAGAGATCTGTCTCGGTATTGATGACGAAG
CCAAGCAAGCAAAGCCAGGCCCTAAAGACAGTGGTTCTGGGGCTGATACCTGCGCTCGCTCTATGGAAGT
CCCTCAGTCAGGTTCTAACAGGTACCAGACTTTGCCTGGCAGTCTGGAAGTCACCCAAACGGGTTCTAAA
ATATGCCACACGCTGTCAGGCAACCAAGAAACTTCTGTTATGTCCACTTCTGGGTCTGTCCACCCTGCTG
TTGCCATCCCTGACCCTCTACAGCTTGGGAACTACTTGCTCACAGAAACTTACTCAACTTCAGGTTCCTT
TGCACAACCCACCACTGTTACCTTTGACCCCCATGTCACACAAAATGTCACTGTAACAGAAAGGGTCATT
TGTCCCCTTCCTAGTGCCTCCAGCAGTATAGTGGCTCCCACAGAACTGCGAGGCTCATACAATATGCTCT
ATACAAAAGAAACCTGTTCCCATCTAGATTACAAGGACGACGATGACAAGTAGCCGCGGGCCCGGGATCC
GAGCTCGGTACCAAGCTTAAGTTTAAACCGCTGATCAGCCTCGACTGTGCCTTCTAGTTGCCAGCCATCT
GTTGTTTGCCCCTCCCCCGTGCCTTCCTTGACCCTGGAAGGTGCCACTCCCACTGTCCTTTCCTAATAAA
ATGAGGAAATTGCATCGCATTGTCTGAGTAGGTGTCATTCTATTCTGGGGGGTGGGGTGGGGCAGGACAG
CAAGGGGGAGGATTGGGAAGACAATAGCAGGCATGCTGGGGATGCGGTGGGCTCTATGGCTTCTGAGGCG
GAAAGAACCAGCTGGGGCTCTAGGGGGTATCCCC
[124 nt withheld, positions 5915-6038]
C
[91 nt withheld, positions 6040-6130]
A
[49 nt withheld, positions 6132-6180]
CCTTTGACGTTGGAGTCCACGTTCTTT
[37 nt withheld, positions 6208-6244]
ACCCTATCTCGGTCTATTCTTTTGATTTATAAGGGATTTTGCCGATTTCGGCCTATTGGTTAAAAAATGA
GCTGATTTAACAAAAATTTAACGCGAATTAATTCTGTGGAATGTGTGTCAGTTAGGGTGTGGAAAGTCCC
CAGGCTCCCCAGCAGGCAGAAGTATGCAAAGCATGCATCTCAATTAGTCAGCAACCAGGTGTGGAAAGTC
CCCAGGCTCCCCAGCAGGCAGAAGTATGCAAAGCATGCATCTCAATTAGTCAGCAACCATAGTCCCGCCC
CTAACTCCGCCCATCCCGCCCCTAACTCCGCCCAGTTCCGCCCATTCTCCGCCCCATGGCTGACTAATTT
TTTTTATTTATGCAGAGGCCGAGGCCGCCTCTGCCTCTGAGCTATTCCAGAAGTAGTGAGGAGGCTTTTT
TGGAGGCCTAGGCTTTTGCAAAAAGCTCCCGGGAGCTTGTATATCCATTTTCGGATCTGATCAAGAGACA
GGATGAGGATCGTTTCGCATGATTGAACAAGATGGATTGCACGCAGGTTCTCCGGCCGCTTGGGTGGAGA
GGCTATTCGGCTATGACTGGGCACAACAGACAATCGGCTGCTCTGATGCCGCCGTGTTCCGGCTGTCAGC
GCAGGGGCGCCCGGTTCTTTTTGTCAAGACCGACCTGTCCGGTGCCCTGAATGAACTGCAGGACGAGGCA
GCGCGGCTATCGTGGCTGGCCACGACGGGCGTTCCTTGCGCAGCTGTGCTCGACGTTGTCACTGAAGCGG
GAAGGGACTGGCTGCTATTGGGCGAAGTGCCGGGGCAGGATCTCCTGTCATCTCACCTTGCTCCTGCCGA
GAAAGTATCCATCATGGCTGATGCAATGCGGCGGCTGCATACGCTTGATCCGGCTACCTGCCCATTCGAC
CACCAAGCGAAACATCGCATCGAGCGAGCACGTACTCGGATGGAAGCCGGTCTTGTCGATCAGGATGATC
TGGACGAAGAGCATCAGGGGCTCGCGCCAGCCGAACTGTTCGCCAGGCTCAAGGCGCGCATGCCCGACGG
CGAGGATCTCGTCGTGACCCATGGCGATGCCTGCTTGCCGAATATCATGGTGGAAAATGGCCGCTTTTCT
GGATTCATCGACTGTGGCCGGCTGGGTGTGGCGGACCGCTATCAGGACATAGCGTTGGCTACCCGTGATA
TTGCTGAAGAGCTTGGCGGCGAATGGGCTGACCGCTTCCTCGTGCTTTACGGTATCGCCGCTCCCGATTC
GCAGCGCATCGCCTTCTATCGCCTTCTTGACGAGTTCTTCTGAGCGGGACTCTGGGGTTCGAAATGACCG
ACCAAGCGACGCCCAACCTGCCATCACGAGATTTCGATTCCACCGCCGCCTTCTATGAAAGGTTGGGCTT
CGGAATCGTTTTCCGGGACGCCGGCTGGATGATCCTCCAGCGCGGGGATCTCATGCTGGAGTTCTTCGCC
CACCCCAACTTGTTTATTGCAGCTTATAATGGTTACAAATAAAGCAATAGCATCACAAATTTCACAAATA
AAGCATTTTTTTCACTGCATTCTAGTTGTGGTTTGTCCAAACTCATCAATGTATCTTATCATGTCTGTAT
ACCGTCGACCTCTAGCTAGAGCTTGGCGTAATCATGGTCATAGCTGTTTCCTGTGTGAAATTGTTATCCG
CTCACAATTCCACACAACATACGAGCCGGAAGCATAAAGTGTAAAGCCTGGGGTGCCTAATGAGTGAGCT
AACTCACATTAATTGCGTTGCGCTCACTGCCCGCTTTCCAGTCGGGAAACCTGTCGTGCCAGCTGCATTA
ATGAATCGGCCAACGCGCGGGGAGAGGCGGTTTGCGTATTGGGCGCTCTTCCGCTTCCTCGCTCACTGAC
TCGCTGCGCTCGGTCGTTCGGCTGCGGCGAGCGGTATCAGCTCACTCAAAGGCGGTAATACGGTTATCCA
CAGAATCAGGGGATAACGCAGGAAAGAACATGTGAGCAAAAGGCCAGCAAAAGGCCAGGAACCGTAAAAA
GGCCGCGTTGCTGGCGTTTTTCCATAGGCTCCGCCCCCCTGACGAGCATCACAAAAATCGACGCTCAAGT
CAGAGGTGGCGAAACCCGACAGGACTATAAAGATACCAGGCGTTTCCCCCTGGAAGCTCCCTCGTGCGCT
CTCCTGTTCCGACCCTGCCGCTTACCGGATACCTGTCCGCCTTTCTCCCTTCGGGAAGCGTGGCGCTTTC
TCATAGCTCACGCTGTAGGTATCTCAGTTCGGTGTAGGTCGTTCGCTCCAAGCTGGGCTGTGTGCACGAA
CCCCCCGTTCAGCCCGACCGCTGCGCCTTATCCGGTAACTATCGTCTTGAGTCCAACCCGGTAAGACACG
ACTTATCGCCACTGGCAGCAGCCACTGGTAACAGGATTAGCAGAGCGAGGTATGTAGGCGGTGCTACAGA
GTTCTTGAAGTGGTGGCCTAACTACGGCTACACTAGAAGAACAGTATTTGGTATCTGCGCTCTGCTGAAG
CCAGTTACCTTCGGAAAAAGAGTTGGTAGCTCTTGATCCGGCAAACAAACCACCGCTGGTAGCGGTGGTT
TTTTTGTTTGCAAGCAGCAGATTACGCGCAGAAAAAAAGGATCTCAAGAAGATCCTTTGATCTTTTCTAC
GGGGTCTGACGCTCAGTGGAACGAAAACTCACGTTAAGGGATTTTGGTCATGAGATTATCAAAAAGGATC
TTCACCTAGATCCTTTTAAATTAAAAATGAAGTTTTAAATCAATCTAAAGTATATATGAGTAAACTTGGT
CTGACAGTTACCAATGCTTAATCAGTGAGGCACCTATCTCAGCGATCTGTCTATTTCGTTCATCCATAGT
TGCCTGACTCCCCGTCGTGTAGATAACTACGATACGGGAGGGCTTACCATCTGGCCCCAGTGCTGCAATG
ATACCGCGAGACCCACGCTCACCGGCTCCAGATTTATCAGCAATAAACCAGCCAGCCGGAAGGGCCGAGC
GCAGAAGTGGTCCTGCAACTTTATCCGCCTCCATCCAGTCTATTAATTGTTGCCGGGAAGCTAGAGTAAG
TAGTTCGCCAGTTAATAGTTTGCGCAACGTTGTTGCCATTGCTACAGGCATCGTGGTGTCACGCTCGTCG
TTTGGTATGGCTTCATTCAGCTCCGGTTCCCAACGATCAAGGCGAGTTACATGATCCCCCATGTTGTGCA
AAAAAGCGGTTAGCTCCTTCGGTCCTCCGATCGTTGTCAGAAGTAAGTTGGCCGCAGTGTTATCACTCAT
GGTTATGGCAGCACTGCATAATTCTCTTACTGTCATGCCATCCGTAAGATGCTTTTCTGTGACTGGTGAG
TACTCAACCAAGTCATTCTGAGAATAGTGTATGCGGCGACCGAGTTGCTCTTGCCCGGCGTCAATACGGG
ATAATACCGCGCCACATAGCAGAACTTTAAAAGTGCTCATCATTGGAAAACGTTCTTCGGGGCGAAAACT
CTCAAGGATCTTACCGCTGTTGAGATCCAGTTCGATGTAACCCACTCGTGCACCCAACTGATCTTCAGCA
TCTTTTACTTTCACCAGCGTTTCTGGGTGAGCAAAAACAGGAAGGCAAAATGCCGCAAAAAAGGGAATAA
GGGCGACACGGAAATGTTGAATACTCATACTCTTCCTTTTTCAATATTATTGAAGCATTTATCAGGGTTA
TTGTCTCATGAGCGGATACATATTTGAATGTATTTAGAAAAATAAACAAATAGGGGTTCCGCGCACATTT
Features (pLannotate 1.2.2; 26 found; start..end, strand, type, name):
     52..104     -  misc_feature   bom (fragment): basis of mobility region from pBR322
    259..638     +  enhancer       CMV enhancer: human cytomegalovirus immediate early enhancer
    639..842     +  promoter       CMV promoter: human cytomegalovirus (CMV) immediate early promoter
    838..871     +  LTR            5' LTR (truncated) (fragment): truncated 5' long terminal repeat (LTR) from HIV-1
    887..905     +  promoter       T7 promoter: promoter for bacteriophage T7 RNA polymerase
   1054..2460    +  CDS            Dsg1c (fragment): DSG1C_MOUSE - Also known as Dsg6. Experimental evidence at protein level: Swiss-Prot protein existence level 1. Component of intercellular desmosome junctions. Involved in the interaction of plaque proteins and intermediate filaments mediating cell-cell adhesion. From Mus musculus (Mouse).
   2863..3153    +  CDS            Dsg1c (fragment): DSG1C_MOUSE - Also known as Dsg6. Experimental evidence at protein level: Swiss-Prot protein existence level 1. Component of intercellular desmosome junctions. Involved in the interaction of plaque proteins and intermediate filaments mediating cell-cell adhesion. From Mus musculus (Mouse).
   3202..3909    +  CDS            mTFP1: mTFP1 is a basic (constitutively fluorescent) cyan fluorescent protein published in 2006, derived from Clavularia sp.. It has low acid sensitivity.
   4030..4746    +  CDS            mVenus: mVenus is a basic (constitutively fluorescent) yellow fluorescent protein published in 2006, derived from Aequorea victoria. It is reported to be a rapidly-maturing monomer with moderate acid sensitivity.
   4801..5478    +  CDS            Dsg1c (fragment): DSG1C_MOUSE - Also known as Dsg6. Experimental evidence at protein level: Swiss-Prot protein existence level 1. Component of intercellular desmosome junctions. Involved in the interaction of plaque proteins and intermediate filaments mediating cell-cell adhesion. From Mus musculus (Mouse).
   5557..5580    +  CDS            FLAG: FLAG® epitope tag, followed by an enterokinase cleavage site
   5584..5600    +  misc_feature   MCS (fragment): multiple cloning site
   5645..5869    +  polyA_signal   bGH poly(A) signal: bovine growth hormone polyadenylation signal
   5873..5894    +  promoter       SV40 promoter (fragment): SV40 enhancer and early promoter
   5915..6343    +  rep_origin     f1 ori (sequence partly withheld): f1 bacteriophage origin of replication; arrow indicates direction of (+) strand synthesis
   6357..6686    +  promoter       SV40 promoter: SV40 enhancer and early promoter
   6753..7544    +  CDS            neo: KKA2_KLEPN - Also known as kan, nptII. Experimental evidence at protein level: Swiss-Prot protein existence level 1. Resistance to kanamycin, neomycin, paromomycin, ribostamycin, butirosin and gentamicin B. From Klebsiella pneumoniae.
   7568..7726    +  CDS            ble (fragment): BLE_KLEPN - Experimental evidence at protein level: Swiss-Prot protein existence level 1. Binding protein with a strong affinity to the bleomycin family of antibiotics. Binds to CL990; an antimitotic-antibiotic compound. From Klebsiella pneumoniae.
   7721..7842    +  polyA_signal   SV40 poly(A) signal: SV40 polyadenylation signal
   7915..7931    -  protein_bind   lac operator: The lac repressor binds to the lac operator to inhibit transcription in E. coli. This inhibition can be relieved by adding lactose or isopropyl-β-D-thiogalactopyranoside (IPTG). lac repressor encoded by lacI
   7939..7969    -  promoter       lac promoter: promoter for the E. coli lac operon
   7984..8005    -  protein_bind   CAP binding site: CAP binding activates transcription in the presence of cAMP. E. coli catabolite activator protein
   8018..8110    -  CDS            lacI (fragment): lac repressor; lacI; The lac repressor binds to the lac operator to inhibit transcription in E. coli. This inhibition can be relieved by adding lactose or isopropyl-β-D-thiogalactopyranoside (IPTG).
   8293..8881    -  rep_origin     ori: high-copy-number ColE1/pMB1/pBR322/pUC origin of replication
   9052..9912    -  CDS            AmpR: β-lactamase; bla; confers resistance to ampicillin, carbenicillin, and related antibiotics
   9913..10017   -  promoter       AmpR promoter: bla
