[The description below was written by a language model from this plasmid's Addgene catalogue record and pLannotate feature annotations shown in this document.]
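Description:
pcdna 3.1 DSG-3 Tension Sensor is a mammalian expression plasmid of about 10 kb, built on the pcDNA3.1 backbone, that encodes mouse desmoglein-3 (Dsg3) with an internal FRET-based tension sensor module (TSmod). It is propagated in E. coli through a high-copy ColE1/pUC-type origin with ampicillin selection from the β-lactamase gene, and it also carries an f1 phage origin. For selecting transfected mammalian cells, an SV40 early promoter drives a neomycin phosphotransferase gene, which confers G418 resistance and ends in an SV40 polyadenylation signal.

The CMV immediate-early enhancer and promoter drive the payload, a T7 promoter lies just upstream of the coding region, and the transcript terminates at the bovine growth hormone poly(A) signal. The record states that TSmod is inserted between G726 and G727 of desmoglein-3. In the feature table this appears as cadherin coding segments flanking mTFP1 (cyan donor) and mVenus (yellow acceptor). The roughly 120-nt gap between the two fluorescent proteins is not annotated; in the standard TSmod design that position holds an elastic linker. The automated annotation labels the cadherin segments as fragments of the related protein Dsg1c. This most likely reflects homology matching, since the catalogue entry identifies the insert as Dsg3. A C-terminal FLAG epitope follows the open reading frame, consistent with the construct's derivation from a DSG3-Flag plasmid.

In sensors of this type, mechanical load across the protein separates the two fluorophores and lowers FRET efficiency, giving an optical readout of tension. The associated publication indicates that the construct was used to measure desmosomal cadherin tension at cell-cell adhesions in the context of pemphigus vulgaris.
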