Addgene plasmid #182717: pcdna 3.1 DSG-3 Tension Sensor
Purpose: expresses DSG-3 TSmod
Depositing lab: Daniel Conway. Depositing organization: Virginia Commonwealth University. Publication: Desmosomal cadherin tension loss in pemphigus vulgaris mediated by the inhibition of active RhoA at cell-cell adhesions. Jin X, Rosenbohm J, Kim E, Safa BT, Moghaddam AO, Seiffert-Sinha K, Leiker M, Jones E, Zhai H, Baddam SR, Minnick G, Huo Y, Wahl JK 3rd, Meng F, Huang C, Lim JY, Conway DE, Sinha AA, Yang R. iScience. 2025 Jul 9;28(8):113081. doi: 10.1016/j.isci.2025.113081. eCollection 2025 Aug 15. PubMed 40740498.
Backbone
  Vector backbone: pcdna 3.1
  Vector type: Mammalian Expression
  Selectable markers: Neomycin (select with G418)
Growth in bacteria
  Bacterial resistance: Ampicillin, 100 μg/mL
  Growth temperature: 37°C
  Growth strain: DH5alpha
  Copy number: High Copy
Gene/Insert
  Gene/Insert name: desmoglein-3 (alt name: DSG3)
  Species: M. musculus (mouse)
  Mutation: TSmod inserted between G726 and G727
  GenBank ID: NM_030596.4
  Entrez Gene: Dsg3 (a.k.a. bal)
Resource information
  A portion of this plasmid was derived from a plasmid made by: This construct was created from DSG3 Flag (received from Andrew Kowalczyk)
Terms and licenses: Academic/Nonprofit Terms; Industry Terms: Not Available to Industry
Depositor comments: Please visit https://doi.org/10.1101/2024.05.03.592394 for bioRxiv preprint.
How to cite: pcdna 3.1 DSG-3 Tension Sensor was a gift from Daniel Conway (Addgene plasmid # 182717 ; http://n2t.net/addgene:182717 ; RRID:Addgene_182717)
